Addgene plasmid #13028: pFlag-CMV1-hMD2
Depositing lab: Doug Golenbock.
Backbone
  Vector backbone: pFlag-CMV
  Backbone manufacturer: Sigma
  Backbone size w/o insert (bp): 4700
  Vector type: Mammalian Expression
Growth in bacteria
  Bacterial resistance: Ampicillin, 100 μg/mL
  Growth temperature: 37°C
  Growth strain: DH5alpha
  Copy number: High Copy
Gene/Insert
  Gene/Insert name: MD2 (alt name: LY96)
  Species: H. sapiens (human)
  Entrez Gene: LY96 (a.k.a. ESOP-1, MD-2, MD2, ly-96)
  Promoter: CMV
  Tag / fusion protein: Flag (N terminal on backbone)
  Cloning method: Restriction Enzyme; 5′ cloning site unknown (unknown if destroyed); 3′ cloning site unknown (unknown if destroyed)
  Sequencing primers: 5′ CMV-F; 3′ hGH-pA-R
Terms and licenses: Academic/Nonprofit Terms; Industry Terms: Not Available to Industry
Depositor comments: Please note that when compared to GenBank reference sequence NP_056179, the LY96 (MD-2) insert in this plasmid does not contain the signal peptide sequence (amino acids 1-16).
How to cite: pFlag-CMV1-hMD2 was a gift from Doug Golenbock (Addgene plasmid # 13028 ; http://n2t.net/addgene:13028 ; RRID:Addgene_13028)
