[The description below was written by a language model from this plasmid's Addgene catalogue record and pLannotate feature annotations shown in this document.]
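Description:
pFlag-CMV1-hMD2 is a mammalian expression plasmid built on the commercial pFlag-CMV backbone (about 4.7 kb without insert; the sequenced construct is 5,125 nt) that drives expression of human MD2, also known as LY96. It is propagated in E. coli as a high-copy plasmid through a ColE1/pUC-type origin and selected with ampicillin via the β-lactamase gene and its own promoter. An f1 origin is also present, along with remnants of lac-derived cloning sequences (lacZα and lacI fragments, lac promoter and operator, CAP site) and a T7 promoter. No mammalian selection marker is annotated. An SV40 enhancer/early promoter region lies downstream of the expression cassette, but no gene is annotated as being driven by it.

The expression cassette consists of the human cytomegalovirus immediate early enhancer and promoter, a preprotrypsin leader sequence, the LY96 coding fragment, and the human growth hormone polyadenylation signal. The catalogue lists an N-terminal Flag tag supplied by the backbone; it is not annotated separately in the feature table, though a short gap between the leader and the insert is where it would be expected. The depositor notes that the insert lacks the native MD2 signal peptide (amino acids 1–16 of the reference protein), which fits this design: the vector-encoded preprotrypsin leader replaces it to direct the protein into the secretory pathway, so that the mature product should carry Flag at its N terminus. The restriction sites used for cloning are not recorded.

MD2 binds bacterial lipopolysaccharide and cooperates with TLR4 in innate immune signalling. The construct is therefore suited to transient expression of epitope-tagged MD2 in mammalian cells, for example to reconstitute LPS responsiveness alongside TLR4 or to detect and purify the protein through the Flag tag.
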