Features (pLannotate 1.2.2; 17 found; start..end, strand, type, name):
     13..441     +  rep_origin     f1 ori (sequence partly withheld): f1 bacteriophage origin of replication; arrow indicates direction of (+) strand synthesis
    472..626     -  CDS            lacZα (fragment): LacZα fragment of β-galactosidase; lacZ fragment
    786..1165    +  enhancer       CMV enhancer: human cytomegalovirus immediate early enhancer
   1167..1366    +  promoter       CMV promoter: human cytomegalovirus (CMV) immediate early promoter
   1400..1444    +  CDS            preprotrypsin leader: leader sequence from mouse preprotrypsin
   1481..1912    +  CDS            LY96 (fragment): LY96_HUMAN - Also known as ESOP1, MD2. Experimental evidence at protein level: Swiss-Prot protein existence level 1. Binds bacterial lipopolysaccharide (LPS) (PubMed:17803912, PubMed:17569869). Cooperates with TLR4 in the innate immune response to bacterial lipopolysaccharide (LPS), and with TLR2 in the response to cell wall components from Gram-positive and Gram-negative bacteria (PubMed:11160242, PubMed:11593030). Enhances TLR4-dependent activation of NF-kappa-B (PubMed:10359581). Cells expressing both LY96 and TLR4, but not TLR4 alone, respond to LPS (PubMed:10359581). From Homo sapiens (Hu
   1915..1933    -  misc_feature   MCS (fragment): pUC18/19 multiple cloning site
   1934..2556    +  polyA_signal   hGH poly(A) signal: human growth hormone polyadenylation signal
   2585..2914    +  promoter       SV40 promoter: SV40 enhancer and early promoter
   2953..2971    -  promoter       T7 promoter: promoter for bacteriophage T7 RNA polymerase
   3009..3025    -  protein_bind   lac operator: The lac repressor binds to the lac operator to inhibit transcription in E. coli. This inhibition can be relieved by adding lactose or isopropyl-β-D-thiogalactopyranoside (IPTG). lac repressor encoded by lacI
   3033..3063    -  promoter       lac promoter: promoter for the E. coli lac operon
   3078..3099    -  protein_bind   CAP binding site: CAP binding activates transcription in the presence of cAMP. E. coli catabolite activator protein
   3112..3204    -  CDS            lacI (fragment): lac repressor; lacI; The lac repressor binds to the lac operator to inhibit transcription in E. coli. This inhibition can be relieved by adding lactose or isopropyl-β-D-thiogalactopyranoside (IPTG).
   3387..3975    -  rep_origin     ori: high-copy-number ColE1/pMB1/pBR322/pUC origin of replication
   4146..5006    -  CDS            AmpR: β-lactamase; bla; confers resistance to ampicillin, carbenicillin, and related antibiotics
   5007..5111    -  promoter       AmpR promoter: bla
>Addgene plasmid #13028 | pFlag-CMV1-hMD2 | addgene full sequence | sequence record 169271 | Addgene NGS results
AAGTGCCACCTG
[124 nt withheld, positions 13-136]
C
[91 nt withheld, positions 138-228]
A
[49 nt withheld, positions 230-278]
CCTTTGACGTTGGAGTCCACGTTCTTT
[37 nt withheld, positions 306-342]
ACCCTATCTCGGTCTATTCTTTTGATTTATAAGGGATTTTGCCGATTTCGGCCTATTGGTTAAAAAATGA
GCTGATTTAACAAAAATTTAACGCGAATTTTAACAAAATATTAACGCTTACAATTTCCATTCGCCATTCA
GGCTGCGCAACTGTTGGGAAGGGCGATCGGTGCGGGCCTCTTCGCTATTACGCCAGCTGGCGAAAGGGGG
ATGTGCTGCAAGGCGATTAAGTTGGGTAACGCCAGGGTTTTCCCAGTCACGACGTTGTAAAACGACGGCC
AGTGCCAAGCTGATCTATACATTGAATCAATATTGGCAATTAGCCATATTAGTCATTGGTTATATAGCAT
AAATCAATATTGGCTATTGGCCATTGCATACGTTGTATCTATATCATAATATGTACATTTATATTGGCTC
ATGTCCAATATGACCGCCATGTTGACATTGATTATTGACTAGTTATTAATAGTAATCAATTACGGGGTCA
TTAGTTCATAGCCCATATATGGAGTTCCGCGTTACATAACTTACGGTAAATGGCCCGCCTGGCTGACCGC
CCAACGACCCCCGCCCATTGACGTCAATAATGACGTATGTTCCCATAGTAACGCCAATAGGGACTTTCCA
TTGACGTCAATGGGTGGAGTATTTACGGTAAACTGCCCACTTGGCAGTACATCAAGTGTATCATATGCCA
AGTCCGCCCCCTATTGACGTCAATGACGGTAAATGGCCCGCCTGGCATTATGCCCAGTACATGACCTTAC
GGGACTTTCCTACTTGGCAGTACATCTACGTATTAGTCATCGCTATTACCATGGTGATGCGGTTTTGGCA
GTACACCAATGGGCGTGGATAGCGGTTTGACTCACGGGGATTTCCAAGTCTCCACCCCATTGACGTCAAT
GGGAGTTTGTTTTGGCACCAAAATCAACGGGACTTTCCAAAATGTCGTAATAACCCCGCCCCGTTGACGC
AAATGGGCGGTAGGCGTGTACGGTGGGAGGTCTATATAAGCAGAGCTCGTTTAGTGAACCGTCAGAATTA
ATTCACCATGTCTGCACTTCTGATCCTAGCTCTTGTTGGAGCTGCAGTTGCTGACTACAAAGACGATGAC
GACAAGCTTGCGGCCGCGGAAGCTCAGAAGCAGTATTGGGTCTGCAACTCATCCGATGCAAGTATTTCAT
ACACCTACTGTGATAAAATGCAATACCCAATTTCAATTAATGTTAACCCCTGTATAGAATTGAAAGGATC
CAAAGGATTATTGCACATTTTCTACATTCCAAGGAGAGATTTAAAGCAATTATATTTCAATCTCTATATA
ACTGTCAACACCATGAATCTTCCAAAGCGCAAAGAAGTTATTTGCCGAGGATCTGATGACGATTACTCTT
TTTGCAGAGCTCTGAAGGGAGAGACTGTGAATACAACAATATCATTCTCCTTCAAGGGAATAAAATTTTC
TAAGGGAAAATACAAATGTGTTGTTGAAGCTATTTCTGGGAGCCCAGAAGAAATGCTCTTTTGCTTGGAG
TTTGTCATCCTACACCAACCTAATTCAAATTAGTCGACTCTAGAGGATCCCGGGTGGCATCCCTGTGACC
CCTCCCCAGTGCCTCTCCTGGCCCTGGAAGTTGCCACTCCAGTGCCCACCAGCCTTGTCCTAATAAAATT
AAGTTGCATCATTTTGTCTGACTAGGTGTCCTTCTATAATATTATGGGGTGGAGGGGGGTGGTATGGAGC
AAGGGGCAAGTTGGGAAGACAACCTGTAGGGCCTGCGGGGTCTATTGGGAACCAAGCTGGAGTGCAGTGG
CACAATCTTGGCTCACTGCAATCTCCGCCTCCTGGGTTCAAGCGATTCTCCTGCCTCAGCCTCCCGAGTT
GTTGGGATTCCAGGCATGCATGACCAGGCTCAGCTAATTTTTGTTTTTTTGGTAGAGACGGGGTTTCACC
ATATTGGCCAGGCTGGTCTCCAACTCCTAATCTCAGGTGATCTACCCACCTTGGCCTCCCAAATTGCTGG
GATTACAGGCGTGAACCACTGCTCCCTTCCCTGTCCTTCTGATTTTAAAATAACTATACCAGCAGGAGGA
CGTCCAGACACAGCATAGGCTACCTGGCCATGCCCAACCGGTGGGACATTTGAGTTGCTTGCTTGGCACT
GTCCTCTCATGCGTTGGGTCCACTCAGTAGATGCCTGTTGAATTGGGTACGCGGCCAGCTTGGCTGTGGA
ATGTGTGTCAGTTAGGGTGTGGAAAGTCCCCAGGCTCCCCAGCAGGCAGAAGTATGCAAAGCATGCATCT
CAATTAGTCAGCAACCAGGTGTGGAAAGTCCCCAGGCTCCCCAGCAGGCAGAAGTATGCAAAGCATGCAT
CTCAATTAGTCAGCAACCATAGTCCCGCCCCTAACTCCGCCCATCCCGCCCCTAACTCCGCCCAGTTCCG
CCCATTCTCCGCCCCATGGCTGACTAATTTTTTTTATTTATGCAGAGGCCGAGGCCGCCTCGGCCTCTGA
GCTATTCCAGAAGTAGTGAGGAGGCTTTTTTGGAGGCCTAGGCTTTTGCAAAAAGCTCCTCGAGGAACTG
AAAAACCAGAAAGTTAATTCCCTATAGTGAGTCGTATTAAATTCGTAATCATGTCATAGCTGTTTCCTGT
GTGAAATTGTTATCCGCTCACAATTCCACACAACATACGAGCCGGAAGCATAAAGTGTAAAGCCTGGGGT
GCCTAATGAGTGAGCTAACTCACATTAATTGCGTTGCGCTCACTGCCCGCTTTCCAGTCGGGAAACCTGT
CGTGCCAGCTGCATTAATGAATCGGCCAACGCGCGGGGAGAGGCGGTTTGCGTATTGGGCGCTCTTCCGC
TTCCTCGCTCACTGACTCGCTGCGCTCGGTCGTTCGGCTGCGGCGAGCGGTATCAGCTCACTCAAAGGCG
GTAATACGGTTATCCACAGAATCAGGGGATAACGCAGGAAAGAACATGTGAGCAAAAGGCCAGCAAAAGG
CCAGGAACCGTAAAAAGGCCGCGTTGCTGGCGTTTTTCCATAGGCTCCGCCCCCCTGACGAGCATCACAA
AAATCGACGCTCAAGTCAGAGGTGGCGAAACCCGACAGGACTATAAAGATACCAGGCGTTTCCCCCTGGA
AGCTCCCTCGTGCGCTCTCCTGTTCCGACCCTGCCGCTTACCGGATACCTGTCCGCCTTTCTCCCTTCGG
GAAGCGTGGCGCTTTCTCATAGCTCACGCTGTAGGTATCTCAGTTCGGTGTAGGTCGTTCGCTCCAAGCT
GGGCTGTGTGCACGAACCCCCCGTTCAGCCCGACCGCTGCGCCTTATCCGGTAACTATCGTCTTGAGTCC
AACCCGGTAAGACACGACTTATCGCCACTGGCAGCAGCCACTGGTAACAGGATTAGCAGAGCGAGGTATG
TAGGCGGTGCTACAGAGTTCTTGAAGTGGTGGCCTAACTACGGCTACACTAGAAGAACAGTATTTGGTAT
CTGCGCTCTGCTGAAGCCAGTTACCTTCGGAAAAAGAGTTGGTAGCTCTTGATCCGGCAAACAAACCACC
GCTGGTAGCGGTGGTTTTTTTGTTTGCAAGCAGCAGATTACGCGCAGAAAAAAAGGATCTCAAGAAGATC
CTTTGATCTTTTCTACGGGGTCTGACGCTCAGTGGAACGAAAACTCACGTTAAGGGATTTTGGTCATGAG
ATTATCAAAAAGGATCTTCACCTAGATCCTTTTAAATTAAAAATGAAGTTTTAAATCAATCTAAAGTATA
TATGAGTAAACTTGGTCTGACAGTTACCAATGCTTAATCAGTGAGGCACCTATCTCAGCGATCTGTCTAT
TTCGTTCATCCATAGTTGCCTGACTCCCCGTCGTGTAGATAACTACGATACGGGAGGGCTTACCATCTGG
CCCCAGTGCTGCAATGATACCGCGAGACCCACGCTCACCGGCTCCAGATTTATCAGCAATAAACCAGCCA
GCCGGAAGGGCCGAGCGCAGAAGTGGTCCTGCAACTTTATCCGCCTCCATCCAGTCTATTAATTGTTGCC
GGGAAGCTAGAGTAAGTAGTTCGCCAGTTAATAGTTTGCGCAACGTTGTTGCCATTGCTACAGGCATCGT
GGTGTCACGCTCGTCGTTTGGTATGGCTTCATTCAGCTCCGGTTCCCAACGATCAAGGCGAGTTACATGA
TCCCCCATGTTGTGCAAAAAAGCGGTTAGCTCCTTCGGTCCTCCGATCGTTGTCAGAAGTAAGTTGGCCG
CAGTGTTATCACTCATGGTTATGGCAGCACTGCATAATTCTCTTACTGTCATGCCATCCGTAAGATGCTT
TTCTGTGACTGGTGAGTACTCAACCAAGTCATTCTGAGAATAGTGTATGCGGCGACCGAGTTGCTCTTGC
CCGGCGTCAATACGGGATAATACCGCGCCACATAGCAGAACTTTAAAAGTGCTCATCATTGGAAAACGTT
CTTCGGGGCGAAAACTCTCAAGGATCTTACCGCTGTTGAGATCCAGTTCGATGTAACCCACTCGTGCACC
CAACTGATCTTCAGCATCTTTTACTTTCACCAGCGTTTCTGGGTGAGCAAAAACAGGAAGGCAAAATGCC
GCAAAAAAGGGAATAAGGGCGACACGGAAATGTTGAATACTCATACTCTTCCTTTTTCAATATTATTGAA
GCATTTATCAGGGTTATTGTCTCATGAGCGGATACATATTTGAATGTATTTAGAAAAATAAACAAATAGG
GGTTCCGCGCACATTTCCCCGAA
