>Addgene plasmid #13028 | pFlag-CMV1-hMD2 | addgene partial sequence | sequence record 83222 | CMV-F 5'-CGCAAATGGGCGGTAGGCGTG-3'
TTAGTGAACCGTCAGAATTAATTCACCATGTCTGCACTTCTGATCCTAGCTCTTGTTGGAGCTGCAGTTG
CTGACTACAAAGACGATGACGACAAGCTTGCGGCCGCGGAAGCTCAGAAGCAGTATTGGGTCTGCAACTC
ATCCGATGCAAGTATTTCATACACCTACTGTGATAAAATGCAATACCCAATTTCAATTAATGTTAACCCC
TGTATAGAATTGAAAGGATCCAAAGGATTATTGCACATTTTCTACATTCCAAGGAGAGATTTAAAGCAAT
TATATTTCAATCTCTATATAACTGTCAACACCATGAATCTTCCAAAGCGCAAAGAAGTTATTTGCCGAGG
ATCTGATGACGATTACTCTTTTTGCAGAGCTCTGAAGGGAGAGACTGTGAATACAACAATATCATTCTCC
TTCAAGGGAATAAAATTTTCTAAGGGAAAATACAAATGTGTTGTTGAAGCTATTTCTGGGAGCCCAGAAG
AAATGCTCTTTTGCTTGGAGTTTGTCATCCTACACCAACCTAATTCAAATTAGTCGACTCTAGAGGATCC
CGGGTGGCATCCCTGTGACCCCTCCCCAGTGCCTCTCCTGGCCCTGGAAGTTGCCACTCCAGTGCCCACC
AGCCTTGTCCTAATAAAATTAAGTTGCATCATTTTGTCTGACTAGGTGTCCTTCTATAATATTATGGGGT
GGAGGGGGGTGGTATGGAGCAAGGGGCAAGTTGGGAAGACAACCTGTAGGGCCTGCGGGGTCTATTGGGA
ACCAAGCTGGAGTGCAGTGGCACAATCTTGGCTCACTGCAATCTCCGCCTCCTGGGTTCAAGCGATTCTC
CTGCCTCAGCCTCCCGAGTTGTTGGGATTCC
